>Addgene plasmid #38876 | DVL2 | depositor partial sequence | sequence record 48934 | DVL2 sequence 381 bps
ATGCACCATCATCATCATCATTCTTCTGGTGTAGATCTGGGTACCGAGAACCTGTACTTCCAATCCATGT
CTCTCAATATCATCACAGTCACGCTAAACATGGAGAAGTACAACTTCCTGGGTATCTCCATTGTTGGCCA
GAGCAATGAGCGGGGAGACGGAGGCATCTACATTGGCTCCATCATGAAGGGTGGGGCTGTGGCGGCCGAC
GGGCGCATTGAGCCAGGGGACATGCTTTTGCAGGTGAATGACATGAACTTTGAGAACATGAGCAACGATG
ACGCTGTGCGGGTGCTGAGGGACATTGTGCACAAGCCTGGCCCCATTGTGCTGACTGTGGCCAAGTGCTG
GGAAACTTCTGTTTGACAGTAAAGGTGGATA
