>Addgene plasmid #38876 | DVL2 | addgene partial sequence | sequence record 50556 | T7_term
TTAGCAGCCGGATCTCAGTGGTGGTGGTGGTGGTGCTCGAGTGCGGCCGCAAGCTTGTCGACGGAGCTCG
AATTCGGATCCGTATCCACCTTTACTGTCAAACAGAAGTTTCCCAGCACTTGGCCACAGTCAGCACAATG
GGGCCAGGCTTGTGCACAATGTCCCTCAGCACCCGCACAGCGTCATCGTTGCTCATGTTCTCAAAGTTCA
TGTCATTCACCTGCAAAAGCATGTCCCCTGGCTCAATGCGCCCGTCGGCCGCCACAGCCCCACCCTTCAT
GATGGAGCCAATGTAGATGCCTCCGTCTCCCCGCTCATTGCTCTGGCCAACAATGGAGATACCCAGGAAG
TTGTACTTCTCCATGTTTAGCGTGACTGTGATGATATTGAGAGACATGGATTGGAAGTACAGGTTCTCGG
TACCCAGATCTACACCAGAAGAATGATGATGATGATGGTGCATATGTATATCTCCTTCTTAAAGTTAAAC
AAAATTATTTCTAGAGGGGAATTGTTATCCGCTCACAATTCCCCTATAGTGAGTCGTATTAATTTCGCGG
GATCGAGATCTCGATCCTCTACGCCGGACGCATCGTGGCCGGCATCACCGGCGCCACAGGTGCGGTTGCT
GGCGCCTATATCGCCGACATCACCGATGGGGAAGATCGGGCTCGCCACTTCGGGCTCATGAGCGCTTGTT
TCGGCGTGGGTATGGTGGCAGGCCCCGTGGCCGGGGGACTGTTGGGCGCCATCTCCTTGCATGCACCATT
CCTTGCGGCGGCGGTGCTCAACGGCCTCAACCTACTACTGGGCTGCTTCCTAATGCAGGAGTCGCATAA
