>Addgene plasmid #38876 | DVL2 | addgene partial sequence | sequence record 50557 | T7 5'-TAATACGACTCACTATAGGG-3'
CTGCTCAATATCATCACAGTCACGCTAAACATGGAGAAGTACAACTTCCTGGGTATCTCCATTGTTGGCC
AGAGCAATGAGCGGGGAGACGGAGGCATCTACATTGGCTCCATCATGAAGGGTGGGGCTGTGGCGGCCGA
CGGGCGCATTGAGCCAGGGGACATGCTTTTGCAGGTGAATGACATGAACTTTGAGAACATGAGCAACGAT
GACGCTGTGCGGGTGCTGAGGGACATTGTGCACAAGCCTGGCCCCATTGTGCTGACTGTGGCCAAGTGCT
GGGAAACTTCTGTTTGACAGTAAAGGTGGATACGGATCCGAATTCGAGCTCCGTCGACAAGCTTGCGGCC
GCACTCGAGCACCACCACCACCACCACTGAGATCCGGCTGCTAACAAAGCCCGAAAGGAAGCTGAGTTGG
CTGCTGCCACCGCTGAGCAATAACTAGCATAACCCCTTGGGGCCTCTAAACGGGTCTTGAGGGGTTTTTT
GCTGAAAGGAGGAACTATATCCGGATTGGCGAATGGG
[86 nt withheld, positions 528-613]
CGCTCCTTTCGCTTTCTTCCCTTTCCTTTCTCGCCACGTTTCGCCGGCTTTCCCCGTCAAGCTGTAAATC
GGGGGGGCTCCCCTTTTA
