[The description below was written by a language model from this plasmid's Addgene catalogue record.]
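Description:
DVL2 is a bacterial expression plasmid built on the pNIC28-Bsa4 backbone from the SGC, made to produce a fragment of human dishevelled 2 (DVL2) in E. coli for structure determination. It is propagated under kanamycin selection and is recorded as low copy. The record does not name the origin of replication, and no feature table is provided, so the backbone elements cannot be described in detail.

The insert is a 381 bp segment of the human DVL2 coding sequence, introduced by ligation-independent cloning. At that size it encodes only a small part of the protein, roughly 127 residues, consistent with the catalogue's caution that the construct may not carry the full ORF. The record does not state which domain or residue range is covered, though an associated PDB entry is listed among the alternative names, indicating that the fragment corresponds to a solved structure. The insert carries an N-terminal histidine tag followed by a TEV protease recognition site. This arrangement allows the recombinant protein to be captured by immobilised metal affinity chromatography and the tag then to be cleaved off, leaving near-native protein.

The promoter is not stated explicitly. However, the listed sequencing primers are T7 and T7-terminator, which suggests that the insert lies between a T7 promoter and T7 terminator, as in other T7-driven expression vectors that need a host supplying T7 RNA polymerase. The construct is typically used for overexpression and purification of the DVL2 fragment for crystallography or related biophysical and biochemical studies.
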