Addgene plasmid #38876: DVL2
Purpose: Bacterial expression for structure determination; may not be full ORF
Depositing lab: Nicola Burgess-Brown. Depositing organization: University of Oxford.
Backbone
  Vector backbone: pNIC28-Bsa4
  Backbone manufacturer: SGC
  Vector type: Bacterial Expression
Growth in bacteria
  Bacterial resistance: Kanamycin, 50 μg/mL
  Growth temperature: 37°C
  Growth strain: Mach1
  Copy number: Low Copy
Gene/Insert
  Gene/Insert name: DVL2 (alt names: dishevelled 2; PDB:2REY)
  Species: H. sapiens (human)
  Insert size (bp): 381
  Entrez Gene: DVL2
  Tag / fusion protein: His Tev (N terminal on insert)
  Cloning method: Ligation Independent Cloning
  Sequencing primers: 5′ T7; 3′ T7-term
Terms and licenses: Academic/Nonprofit Terms; Industry Terms: Not Available to Industry
How to cite: DVL2 was a gift from Nicola Burgess-Brown (Addgene plasmid # 38876 ; http://n2t.net/addgene:38876 ; RRID:Addgene_38876)
